Addgene plasmid #189791: pFRT-PonA-BI-Gl-WT-24xMS2-WT-18xPP7 (WW)
Purpose: Express wild-type beta-globin genes bi-directionally under ponasteron A inducible promoter in mammalian cells
Depositing lab: Robert Singer. Depositing organization: Albert Einstein College of Medicine. Publication: Cellular variability of nonsense-mediated mRNA decay. Sato H, Singer RH. Nat Commun. 2021 Dec 10;12(1):7203. doi: 10.1038/s41467-021-27423-0. PubMed 34893608.
Backbone
  Vector backbone: pFRT
  Vector type: Mammalian Expression
  Selectable markers: Hygromycin
Growth in bacteria
  Bacterial resistance: Ampicillin, 100 μg/mL
  Growth temperature: 37°C
  Growth strain: DH5alpha
  Copy number: Unknown
Gene/Insert
  Gene/Insert name: beta-globin (alt name: HBB)
  Species: H. sapiens (human), M. musculus (mouse)
  Entrez Gene: HBB (a.k.a. CD113t-C, ECYT6, beta-globin)
  Promoter: Ponasterone A inducible
  Cloning method: Gibson Cloning
  Sequencing primers: 5′ GAAGAACTCAGACACCATACTGCGgctagcATGGTGCACCTGACTCC; 3′ CAAATGTGGTATGGCTGATTATGATCactagtcgtatggttttcgg
Terms and licenses: Academic/Nonprofit Terms; Industry Terms: Not Available to Industry
How to cite: pFRT-PonA-BI-Gl-WT-24xMS2-WT-18xPP7 (WW) was a gift from Robert Singer (Addgene plasmid # 189791 ; http://n2t.net/addgene:189791 ; RRID:Addgene_189791)
