[The description below was written by a language model from this plasmid's Addgene catalogue record and pLannotate feature annotations shown in this document.]
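Description:
pFRT-PonA-BI-Gl-WT-24xMS2-WT-18xPP7 (WW) is an 11.2 kb mammalian expression plasmid built on a pFRT backbone and designed to express two wild-type beta-globin (HBB) reporter genes divergently from a ponasterone A-inducible bidirectional promoter. It is propagated in E. coli through a high-copy ColE1/pUC-type origin with ampicillin resistance. For mammalian cells it carries a hygromycin resistance gene placed directly downstream of an FRT site, with an SV40 polyadenylation signal. No promoter is annotated for this gene, which fits the usual design in which FLP-mediated recombination into a genomic FRT docking site activates the marker and yields single-copy stable integrants, although the record does not state this use explicitly.

The feature table shows two mirror-image transcription units on opposite strands. Each begins with a Drosophila hsp70 minimal promoter, the type of core promoter normally paired with ecdysone-responsive elements in ponasterone A-inducible systems. The response elements themselves are not annotated and presumably lie in the unannotated region between the two promoters, which spans the sequence origin. Each promoter drives a beta-globin gene detected as three separate coding segments, consistent with retention of the intronic gene structure. Each unit ends with an SV40 small-intron/large T fragment and an SV40 poly(A) signal. The unannotated stretches of more than a kilobase between the last globin exon and the SV40 elements are where the 24xMS2 and 18xPP7 stem-loop arrays named in the construct would be expected, one per gene.

These arrays are bound by fluorescently tagged MS2 and PP7 coat proteins, allowing the two transcripts to be distinguished at the single-molecule level. The associated study concerns cell-to-cell variability in nonsense-mediated mRNA decay, and the "WW" name suggests that this plasmid is the wild-type/wild-type control.
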