Features (pLannotate 1.2.2; 20 found; start..end, strand, type, name):
   1672..1910    +  promoter       hsp70 promoter: Drosophila melanogaster hsp70Bb promoter
   1966..2061    +  CDS            HBB (fragment): HBB_HUMAN - Experimental evidence at protein level: Swiss-Prot protein existence level 1. [Spinorphin]: functions as an endogenous inhibitor of enkephalin-degrading enzymes such as DPP3, and as a selective antagonist of the P2RX3 receptor which is involved in pain signaling, these properties implicate it as a regulator of pain and inflammation. From Homo sapiens (Human).
   2093..2425    +  CDS            HBB (fragment): HBB_HAPGR - Experimental evidence at protein level: Swiss-Prot protein existence level 1. Involved in oxygen transport from the lung to the various peripheral tissues. From Hapalemur griseus (Gray gentle lemur) (Eastern lesser bamboo lemur).
   3068..3190    +  CDS            HBB: HBB_COLGU - Experimental evidence at transcript level: Swiss-Prot protein existence level 2. Involved in oxygen transport from the lung to the various peripheral tissues. From Colobus guereza (Mantled guereza) (Eastern black-and-white colobus monkey).
   4467..4551    +  CDS            large T antigen (fragment): large T antigen from SV40 (simian virus 40)
   4574..4655    +  polyA_signal   SV40 poly(A) signal: SV40 polyadenylation signal
   4688..4792    +  promoter       AmpR promoter: bla
   4793..5653    +  CDS            AmpR: β-lactamase; bla; confers resistance to ampicillin, carbenicillin, and related antibiotics
   5824..6412    +  rep_origin     ori: high-copy-number ColE1/pMB1/pBR322/pUC origin of replication
   6513..6634    -  polyA_signal   SV40 poly(A) signal: SV40 polyadenylation signal
   6629..6754    -  CDS            ble (fragment): BLE_KLEPN - Experimental evidence at protein level: Swiss-Prot protein existence level 1. Binding protein with a strong affinity to the bleomycin family of antibiotics. Binds to CL990; an antimitotic-antibiotic compound. From Klebsiella pneumoniae.
   6764..7786    -  CDS            HygR: aminoglycoside phosphotransferase from E. coli; aph(4)-Ia; confers resistance to hygromycin
   7794..7827    -  protein_bind   FRT (minimal): supports FLP-mediated excision but not integration (Turan and Bode, 2011) FLP recombinase from the Saccharomyces cerevisiae 2μ plasmid
   7837..7957    +  rep_origin     RSF ori (fragment): Plasmids containing the RSF 1030 origin of replication can be propagated in E. coli cells that contain additional plasmids with compatible origins.
   7963..8044    -  polyA_signal   SV40 poly(A) signal: SV40 polyadenylation signal
   8067..8150    -  CDS            large T antigen (fragment): large T antigen from SV40 (simian virus 40)
   9489..9611    -  CDS            HBB: HBB_COLGU - Experimental evidence at transcript level: Swiss-Prot protein existence level 2. Involved in oxygen transport from the lung to the various peripheral tissues. From Colobus guereza (Mantled guereza) (Eastern black-and-white colobus monkey).
  10254..10586   -  CDS            HBB (fragment): HBB_HAPGR - Experimental evidence at protein level: Swiss-Prot protein existence level 1. Involved in oxygen transport from the lung to the various peripheral tissues. From Hapalemur griseus (Gray gentle lemur) (Eastern lesser bamboo lemur).
  10618..10713   -  CDS            HBB (fragment): HBB_HUMAN - Experimental evidence at protein level: Swiss-Prot protein existence level 1. [Spinorphin]: functions as an endogenous inhibitor of enkephalin-degrading enzymes such as DPP3, and as a selective antagonist of the P2RX3 receptor which is involved in pain signaling, these properties implicate it as a regulator of pain and inflammation. From Homo sapiens (Human).
  10772..11010   -  promoter       hsp70 promoter: Drosophila melanogaster hsp70Bb promoter
>Addgene plasmid #189791 | pFRT-PonA-BI-Gl-WT-24xMS2-WT-18xPP7 (WW) | addgene full sequence | sequence record 381425 | Addgene NGS Result
AAGAGAACAATGCACTTGTCCATCGAGCTAACGAGAACAATGCACTTAGCGGTATCGAGAACAATGCACT
TAATATGCGGCCGAGATCCGTACTCCGACCCGGGTACTGAGCTTTCAGCAAGAGAACAATGCACTTGTCC
ATCGAGCTTTCAGCAAGAGAACAATGCACTTGTCCATCGAGCTTTCAGCAAGAGAACAATGCACTTGTCC
ATCGAGCTAACGAGAACAATGCACTTAGCGGTATCGAGAACAATGCACTTAATATGCGGCCGAGATCCGT
ACTCCGACCCGGGTACTGAGCTTTCAGCAAGAGAACAATGCACTTGTCCATCGAGCTTTCAGCAAGAGAA
CAATGCACTTGTCCATCGAGCTTTCAGCAAGAGAACAATGCACTTGTCCATCGAGCTAACGAGAACAATG
CACTTAGCGGTATCGAGAACAATGCACTTAATATGCGGCCGAGATCCGTACTCCGACCCGGGTACTGAGC
TTTCAGCAAGAGAACAATGCACTTGTCCATCGAGCTTTCAGCAAGAGAACAATGCACTTGTCCATCGAGC
TTTCAGCAAGAGAACAATGCACTTGTCCATCGAGCTAACGAGAACAATGCACTTAGCGGTATCGAGAACA
ATGCACTTAATATGCGGCCGAGATCCGTACTCCGACCCGGGTACTGAGCTTTCAGCAAGAGAACAATGCA
CTTGTCCATCGAGCTTTCAGCAAGAGAACAATGCACTTGTCCATCGAGCTTTCAGCAAGAGAACAATGCA
CTTGTCCATCGAGCTAACGAGAACAATGCACTTAGCGGTATCGAGAACAATGCACTTAATATGCGGCCGA
GATCCGTACTCCGACCCGGGTACTGAGCTTTCAGCAAGAGAACAATGCACTTGTCCATCGAGCTTTCAGC
AAGAGAACAATGCACTTGTCCATCGAGCTTTCAGCAAGAGAACAATGCACTTGTCCATCGAGCTAACGAG
AACAATGCACTTAGCGGTATCGAGAACAATGCACTTAATATGCGGCCGAGATCCGTACTCCGACCCGGGT
ACTGAGCTTTCAGCAAGAGAACAATGCACTTGTCCATCGAGCTTTCAGCAAGAGAACAATGCACTTGTCC
ATCGAGCTTTCAGCAAGAGAACAATGCACTTGTCCATCGAGCTAACGAGAACAATGCACTTAGCGGTATC
GAGAACAATGCACTTAATATGCGGCCGAGATCCGTACTCCGACCCGGGTACTGAGCTTTCAGCAAGAGAA
CAATGCACTTGTCCATCGAGCTTTCAGCAAGAGAACAATGCACTTGTCCATCGAGCTTTCAGCAAGAGAA
CAATGCACTTGTCCATCGAGCTAACGAGAACAATGCACTTAGCGGTATCGAGAACAATGCACTTAATATG
CGGCCGAGATCCGTACTCCGACCCGGGTACTGAGCTTTCAGCAAGAGAACAATGCACTTGTCCATCGAGC
TTTCAGCAAGAGAACAATGCACTTGTCCATCGAGCTTTCAGCAAGAGAACAATGCACTTGTCCATCGAGC
TAACGAGAACAATGCACTTAGCGGTATCGAGAACAATGCACTTAATATGCGGCCGAGATCTGAATTACTG
CCCCGCCCCTAGCGATTAGCCCCGGCCCCGCATAGCTCCGCCCCGGGAGTACCCTCGACCGCCGGAGTAT
AAATAGAGGCGCTTCGTCTACGGAGCGACAATTCAATTCAAACAAGCAAAGTGAACACGTCGCTAAGCGA
AAGCTAAGCAAATAAACAAGCGCAGCTGAACAAGCTAAACAATCTGCAGTAAAGTGCAAGTTAAAGTGAA
TCAATTAAAAGTAACCAGCAACCAAGTAAATCAACTGCAACTACTGAAATCTGCCAAGAAGTAATTATTG
AATACAAGAAGACAACTCTGAATACTTTCAAAAGTTACCGAGAAAGAAGAACTCAGACACCATACTGCGG
CTAGCATGGTGCACCTGACTCCTGAGGAGAAGTCTGCCGTTACTGCCCTGTGGGGCAAGGTGAACGTGGA
TGAAGTTGGTGGTGAGGCCCTGGGCAGGTTGGTATCAAGGTTACAAGACAGGTTTAAGGAGACCAATAGA
AACTGGGCATGTGGAGACAGAGAAGACTCTTGGGTTTCTGATAGGCACTGACTCTCTCTGCCTATTGGTC
TATTTTCCCACCCTTAGGCTGCTGGTGGTCTACCCTTGGACCCAGAGGTTCTTTGAGTCCTTTGGGGATC
TGTCCACTCCTGATGCTGTTATGGGCAACCCTAAGGTGAAGGCTCATGGCAAGAAAGTGCTCGGTGCCTT
TAGTGATGGCCTGGCTCACCTGGACAACCTCAAGGGCACCTTTGCCACACTGAGTGAGCTGCACTGTGAC
AAGCTGCACGTGGATCCTGAGAACTTCAGGGTGAGTCTGATGGGCACCTCCTGGGTTTCCTTCCCCTGGC
TATTCTGCTCAACCTTCCTATCAGAAAAAAAGGGGAAGCGATTCTAGGGAGCAGTCTCCATGACTGTGTG
TGGAGTGTTGACAAGAGTTCGGATATTTTATTCTCTACTCAGAATTGCTGCTCCCCCTCACTCTGTTCTG
TGTTGTCATTTCCTCTTTCTTTGGTAAGCTTTTAATTTCCAGTTGCATTTTACTAAATTAATTAAGCTGG
TTATTTACTTCCCATCCTGATATCAGCTTCCCCTCCTCCTTTCCTCCCAGTCCTTCTCTCTCTCCTCTCT
CTTTCTCTAATCCTTTCCTTTCCCTCAGTTCATTTCTTCTTCTTTGATCTACGTTTGTTTGTCTTTTTAA
ATATTGCCTTGTAACTTGCTCAGAGGACAAGGAAGATATGTCCCTGTTTCTTCTCATAGCTCTCAAGAAT
AGTAGCATAATTGGCTTTTATGCCAGGGTGACAGGGGAAGAATATATTTTACATATAAATTCTGTTTGAC
ATAGGATTCTTATAATAATTTGTCAGTAGTTTAAGGTTGCAAACAAATGTCTTTGTAAATAAGCCTGCAG
TATCTGGTATTTTTGCTCTACAGTTATGTTGATGGTTCTTCCATATTCCCACAGCTCCTGGGCAATATGA
TCGTGATTGTGCTGGGCCACCACCTGGGCAAGGATTTCACCCCCGCTGCACAGGCTGCCTTCCAGAAGGT
GGTGGCTGGAGTGGCCACTGCCCTGGCTCACAAGTACCACTAAACCCCGGTACCGTTGCTTGCTGAACAC
CGGGTGGTAACCCGGTATGGGATCCACTTCTTCTTTTATTTCTCGGACGAGATATGGCTCGCCGAGAGCC
AATTTTGTACAAAGCCAGTTTCTCGACAAAACCTCCGCGGAGAGGACATATGGGTCCCTCCGCTATGTAT
ACATATCAGACAGTCATCGAAGGTCAGGGTATGGGAGCAGACCATATGGGGTCGCTCCCGAAAAAGAATG
TCGCGGCTATTACCAAGCCTTTTTGTACACGGACAGAGGGTATGGCCTCGTCCGTCTGTACCTGTACCGC
GCTCAGCGCTTATTACTGGGATACGCCGACAGAGGATATGGCCTCGTCGGCTTCCGACTGTTCCCAAATG
TCGTGGCAATGTATATACATCGGACGAGAGGGTATGGCCTCCGTCCTTATATCGTCGACCAAGAACCTTT
ACTATCTTGTATCTGGTCCCAGAGAGCGTATGGGCTCCTGGGTTGTGTCTGTATATACATACCCAAAAGA
TTTGGGAACGCGTGCCTCAGGAGATATGGCTCCGAGGCCAATCATACAACCAGTATTATGCTCTGTGCGC
AGTTACGGAGGAGCACTCCATATGGGGAGGCTCCGGTTATGTACAAAAATCAGTTTGTGTACCCGCGACT
ACTTACCAGCACACCGTATGGGGTGGCTGGATTCCCTGTCCCTGTCCATATATTTACAACTGTTATGTAT
CCCGACAGACCGTATGGGGTCGTCGGTATTTGTCGAGAATACACGCAAGTACAAAATTGTTCGATATCTC
GCAGGACATATGGGTCCGCGAGAGCAGATCTCTATTATGTATTCTCGATATTGGGTTATGAGGCTGCAGT
CTATCGGCACCAGAGGATATGGCCTCGGTGCCTCAGCATCTTCAGATGTGCTGTCACTGTCCAATCTTCA
AGCCAGCAGAGCATATGGGCTCGCTGGCTCCACTGTCATTACAGTGGACCTGATCTTCTCCAATCAAAGG
AGCAGAGGATATGGCCTCGCTCCCTCCGACTACATCAGGCTGGAAGTGACATCCATCATTCATCCCAGCA
GAGCATATGGGCTCGCTGGGTAGCCACAGCATGCCTCGAAGTGCTGAGAGACTATCATCAAAGGGTCAGC
GATATGGCGCGACCCCTACTACTCGTTCCTATTGTGAATACTTCTTACTCTTCAACGCAGAGTCGATATG
GCGACCTGCGTCCATCAGAGATACAACTTTCGTCGATCCGAAAACCATACGACTAGTGATCATAATCAGC
CATACCACATTTGTAGAGGTTTTACTTGCTTTAAAAAACCTCCCACACCTCCCCCTGAACCTGAAACATA
AAATGAATGCAATTGTTGTTGTTAACTTGTTTATTGCAGCTTATAATGGTTACAAATAAAGCAATAGCAT
CACAAATTTCACAAATAAAGCATTTTTTTCACTGCCGACGTCAGGTGGCACTTTTCGGGGAAATGTGCGC
GGAACCCCTATTTGTTTATTTTTCTAAATACATTCAAATATGTATCCGCTCATGAGACAATAACCCTGAT
AAATGCTTCAATAATATTGAAAAAGGAAGAGTATGAGTATTCAACATTTCCGTGTCGCCCTTATTCCCTT
TTTTGCGGCATTTTGCCTTCCTGTTTTTGCTCACCCAGAAACGCTGGTGAAAGTAAAAGATGCTGAAGAT
CAGTTGGGTGCACGAGTGGGTTACATCGAACTGGATCTCAACAGCGGTAAGATCCTTGAGAGTTTTCGCC
CCGAAGAACGTTTTCCAATGATGAGCACTTTTAAAGTTCTGCTATGTGGCGCGGTATTATCCCGTGTTGA
CGCCGGGCAAGAGCAACTCGGTCGCCGCATACACTATTCTCAGAATGACTTGGTTGAGTACTCACCAGTC
ACAGAAAAGCATCTTACGGATGGCATGACAGTAAGAGAATTATGCAGTGCTGCCATAACCATGAGTGATA
ACACTGCGGCCAACTTACTTCTGACAACGATCGGAGGACCGAAGGAGCTAACCGCTTTTTTGCACAACAT
GGGGGATCATGTAACTCGCCTTGATCGTTGGGAACCGGAGCTGAATGAAGCCATACCAAACGACGAGCGT
GACACCACGATGCCTGTAGCAATGGCAACAACGTTGCGCAAACTATTAACTGGCGAACTACTTACTCTAG
CTTCCCGGCAACAATTAATAGACTGGATGGAGGCGGATAAAGTTGCAGGACCACTTCTGCGCTCGGCCCT
TCCGGCTGGCTGGTTTATTGCTGATAAATCTGGAGCCGGTGAGCGTGGGTCTCGCGGTATCATTGCAGCA
CTGGGGCCAGATGGTAAGCCCTCCCGTATCGTAGTTATCTACACGACGGGGAGTCAGGCAACTATGGATG
AACGAAATAGACAGATCGCTGAGATAGGTGCCTCACTGATTAAGCATTGGTAACTGTCAGACCAAGTTTA
CTCATATATACTTTAGATTGATTTAAAACTTCATTTTTAATTTAAAAGGATCTAGGTGAAGATCCTTTTT
GATAATCTCATGACCAAAATCCCTTAACGTGAGTTTTCGTTCCACTGAGCGTCAGACCCCGTAGAAAAGA
TCAAAGGATCTTCTTGAGATCCTTTTTTTCTGCGCGTAATCTGCTGCTTGCAAACAAAAAAACCACCGCT
ACCAGCGGTGGTTTGTTTGCCGGATCAAGAGCTACCAACTCTTTTTCCGAAGGTAACTGGCTTCAGCAGA
GCGCAGATACCAAATACTGTTCTTCTAGTGTAGCCGTAGTTAGGCCACCACTTCAAGAACTCTGTAGCAC
CGCCTACATACCTCGCTCTGCTAATCCTGTTACCAGTGGCTGCTGCCAGTGGCGATAAGTCGTGTCTTAC
CGGGTTGGACTCAAGACGATAGTTACCGGATAAGGCGCAGCGGTCGGGCTGAACGGGGGGTTCGTGCACA
CAGCCCAGCTTGGAGCGAACGACCTACACCGAACTGAGATACCTACAGCGTGAGCTATGAGAAAGCGCCA
CGCTTCCCGAAGGGAGAAAGGCGGACAGGTATCCGGTAAGCGGCAGGGTCGGAACAGGAGAGCGCACGAG
GGAGCTTCCAGGGGGAAACGCCTGGTATCTTTATAGTCCTGTCGGGTTTCGCCACCTCTGACTTGAGCGT
CGATTTTTGTGATGCTCGTCAGGGGGGCGGAGCCTATGGAAAAACGCCAGCAACGCGGCCTTTTTACGGT
TCCTGGCCTTTTGCTGGCCTTTTGCTCACATGTGCCAAGCTCTAGCTAGAGGTCGACGGTATACAGACAT
GATAAGATACATTGATGAGTTTGGACAAACCACAACTAGAATGCAGTGAAAAAAATGCTTTATTTGTGAA
ATTTGTGATGCTATTGCTTTATTTGTAACCATTATAAGCTGCAATAAACAAGTTGGGGTGGGCGAAGAAC
TCCAGCATGAGATCCCCGCGCTGGAGGATCATCCAGCCGGCGTCCCGGAAAACGATTCCGAAGCCCAACC
TTTCATAGAAGGCGGCGGTGGAATCGAAATCTCGTAGTACGTGCTATTCCTTTGCCCTCGGACGAGTGCT
GGGGCGTCGGTTTCCACTATCGGCGAGTACTTCTACACAGCCATCGGTCCAGACGGCCGCGCTTCTGCGG
GCGATTTGTGTACGCCCGACAGTCCCGGCTCCGGATCGGACGATTGCGTCGCATCGACCCTGCGCCCAAG
CTGCATCATCGAAATTGCCGTCAACCAAGCTCTGATAGAGTTGGTCAAGACCAATGCGGAGCATATACGC
CCGGAGCCGCGGCGATCCTGCAAGCTCCGGATGCCTCCGCTCGAAGTAGCGCGTCTGCTGCTCCATACAA
GCCAACCACGGCCTCCAGAAGAAGATGTTGGCGACCTCGTATTGGGAATCCCCGAACATCGCCTCGCTCC
AGTCAATGACCGCTGTTATGCGGCCATTGTCCGTCAGGACATTGTTGGAGCCGAAATCCGCGTGCACGAG
GTGCCGGACTTCGGGGCAGTCCTCGGCCCAAAGCATCAGCTCATCGAGAGCCTGCGCGACGGACGCACTG
ACGGTGTCGTCCATCACAGTTTGCCAGTGATACACATGGGGATCAGCAATCGCGCATATGAAATCACGCC
ATGTAGTGTATTGACCGATTCCTTGCGGTCCGAATGGGCCGAACCCGCTCGTCTGGCTAAGATCGGCCGC
AGCGATCGCATCCATGGCCTCCGCGACCGGCTGCAGAACAGCGGGCAGTTCGGTTTCAGGCAGGTCTTGC
AACGTGACACCCTGTGCACGGCGGGAGATGCAATAGGTCAGGCTCTCGCTGAATTCCCCAATGTCAAGCA
CTTCCGGAATCGGGAGCGCGGCCGATGCAAAGTGCCGATAAACATAACGATCTTTGTAGAAACCATCGGC
GCAGCTATTTACCCGCAGGACATATCCACGCCCTCCTACATCGAAGCTGAAAGCACGAGATTCTTCGCCC
TCCGAGAGCTGCATCAGGTCGGAGACGCTGTCGAACTTTTCGATCAGAAACTTCTCGACAGACGTCGCGG
TGAGTTCAGGCTTTTTGGCCAAGGAAGTTCCTATACTTTCTAGAGAATAGGAACTTCGGAATAGGAACAT
GTTCTTTCCTGCGTTATCCCCTGATTCTGTGGATAACCGTATTACCGCCTTTGAGTGAGCTGATACCGCT
CGCCGCAGCCGAACGACCGAGCGCAGCGAGTCAGTGAGCGAGGAAGCTCGGGGCAGTGAAAAAAATGCTT
TATTTGTGAAATTTGTGATGCTATTGCTTTATTTGTAACCATTATAAGCTGCAATAAACAAGTTAACAAC
AACAATTGCATTCATTTTATGTTTCAGGTTCAGGGGGAGGTGTGGGAGGTTTTTTAAAGCAAGTAAAACC
TCTACAAATGTGGTATGGCTGATTATGATCCTCTGGAGATATCGTCGACAAGCTTATCGATATGAGATCT
GAGGTGTTTGATGTACGGTGCGGTGATCCTGCACCGTTTGCCTGGTTGTAAGTTTGTGGGTTGTCGGCGG
ATGCCGTGTTCGTGCATCCGTTTGTCGTGTTTTTGTGAGGTTTTCCGCCGCGGGAAGGCTGTTGCTCTTC
CCGTCGGATGTTTTTCGTAATAGTTTGCGCTGGACGAAAGCGTGATCGTCTTTCGTATTTGTAAACCAGT
TGATTTTTCCGTGTGTACCGTTCGCTGTTGCTGAACGGTTTGGTTTTTGATAGTAGTGAGAGATGTGGGC
TGGTACGCTGATGCTGTACCAGTAATTGTTTTTGATTTGGTATGTTGGAATGGGCAAGCGGTGATCCTGC
TTGCCAGTTTTGTGGGAAGAGGTTTGAGGTAGGAGTGGGTTCGCTGGTGCTGAACCCATTTGGTAGTTTC
TGTGGTTGAGACTTGTGGAGCATGCCGTGATCGTGCATGCTTGAATGTCCTGAGTGGAAGTGATGTAGCT
GCGGGATCCGTGATCGTGATCCCGAAAGGTAAGTAATCGTATTGGACGTGGAACGACGAGCCCTGGTGGT
GCTCGTCCTTGTCCGTGTTTTGAAATTCGTGAGAGCATGGGTGGCGTGATCGTCCACCCAAGAAATAGGC
ACAATGTATGCTCGAGTGTTTCGAAGCGCTGATGCTGCTTCGAGAAGAGTAGTTTTTGTCTTGTTGGTGA
GAGTCCATGGCCTGATGGTCCATGGAGGGTTTGTCCAGTTGGACAAGAAACAACACTCCGAGCCCTGTTG
GTGCTCGGATGTGATTTTGTTGGGGATGTATTCTTGGGGCCCATGCGCTGATGCTGCATGGGGACATAAA
TTTTCTTGAGTTGGGTACTGGGCAGGAACGCTGATGCTGTTCCTGTAGGGGAGAGTGTGGTTTGTGTAAG
AATGGCGCGAAGGCTGATGCTCTTCGCGAAAGTCGACTTGTATTCGACTCTGATTGGCTGCGTGGGCTGA
TGCTCCACGCACTGAATTCGAAAGCCAGACATGCCGATATTCGGGAGGCGTGATCGTCCTCCCGTCGTGG
CCCTCGTTTGACGTATATTGCACAGGGAATCCCTGATGGTGATTCCTTGTTGTAGTTTTTTGAGATAAAT
TTGGTAGCAGAAGCCCTGATGGTGCTTCTGTTTGATTGGATTTCTGTGTAATGTGTCTGGAGGGTGGGGT
GTTCCTCCACCCTTGTGTATTGTACCCCTTGATTGTGAAGTGTCGGGTGGGGTGATCCTCCACCCGTTTG
TAGGTTACCGGTATTGGGATCTAGCACGCGTGGGTTTAGTGGTACTTGTGAGCCAAGGCAGTGGCCACTC
CAGCCACCACCTTCTGGAAGGCAGCCTGTGCAGCGGGGGTGAAATCCTTGCCCAGGTGGTGGCCCAGCAC
AATCACGATCATATTGCCCAGGAGCTGTGGGAATATGGAAGAACCATCAACATAACTGTAGAGCAAAAAT
ACCAGATACTGCAGGCTTATTTACAAAGACATTTGTTTGCAACCTTAAACTACTGACAAATTATTATAAG
AATCCTATGTCAAACAGAATTTATATGTAAAATATATTCTTCCCCTGTCACCCTGGCATAAAAGCCAATT
ATGCTACTATTCTTGAGAGCTATGAGAAGAAACAGGGACATATCTTCCTTGTCCTCTGAGCAAGTTACAA
GGCAATATTTAAAAAGACAAACAAACGTAGATCAAAGAAGAAGAAATGAACTGAGGGAAAGGAAAGGATT
AGAGAAAGAGAGAGGAGAGAGAGAAGGACTGGGAGGAAAGGAGGAGGGGAAGCTGATATCAGGATGGGAA
GTAAATAACCAGCTTAATTAATTTAGTAAAATGCAACTGGAAATTAAAAGCTTACCAAAGAAAGAGGAAA
TGACAACACAGAACAGAGTGAGGGGGAGCAGCAATTCTGAGTAGAGAATAAAATATCCGAACTCTTGTCA
ACACTCCACACACAGTCATGGAGACTGCTCCCTAGAATCGCTTCCCCTTTTTTTCTGATAGGAAGGTTGA
GCAGAATAGCCAGGGGAAGGAAACCCAGGAGGTGCCCATCAGACTCACCCTGAAGTTCTCAGGATCCACG
TGCAGCTTGTCACAGTGCAGCTCACTCAGTGTGGCAAAGGTGCCCTTGAGGTTGTCCAGGTGAGCCAGGC
CATCACTAAAGGCACCGAGCACTTTCTTGCCATGAGCCTTCACCTTAGGGTTGCCCATAACAGCATCAGG
AGTGGACAGATCCCCAAAGGACTCAAAGAACCTCTGGGTCCAAGGGTAGACCACCAGCAGCCTAAGGGTG
GGAAAATAGACCAATAGGCAGAGAGAGTCAGTGCCTATCAGAAACCCAAGAGTCTTCTCTGTCTCCACAT
GCCCAGTTTCTATTGGTCTCCTTAAACCTGTCTTGTAACCTTGATACCAACCTGCCCAGGGCCTCACCAC
CAACTTCATCCACGTTCACCTTGCCCCACAGGGCAGTAACGGCAGACTTCTCCTCAGGAGTCAGGTGCAC
CATGAATTCACCGGTGAGCTCGTGTCTGAGTTCTTCTTTCTCGGTAACTTTTGAAAGTATTCAGAGTTGT
CTTCTTGTATTCAATAATTACTTCTTGGCAGATTTCAGTAGTTGCAGTTGATTTACTTGGTTGCTGGTTA
CTTTTAATTGATTCACTTTAACTTGCACTTTACTGCAGATTGTTTAGCTTGTTCAGCTGCGCTTGTTTAT
TTGCTTAGCTTTCGCTTAGCGACGTGTTCACTTTGCTTGTTTGAATTGAATTGTCGCTCCGTAGACGAAG
CGCCTCTATTTATACTCCGGCGGTCGAGGGTACTCCCGGGGCGGAGCTATGCGGGGCCGGGGCTAATCGC
TAGGGGCGGGGCAGTACTCCGACCCGGGTACTGAGCTTTCAGCAAGAGAACAATGCACTTGTCCATCGAG
CTTTCAGCAAGAGAACAATGCACTTGTCCATCGAGCTTTCAGC
